>Addgene plasmid #207929 | pMP065 | addgene full sequence | sequence record 417403 | Addgene NGS Result
TGTTTACACCACAATATATCCTGCCACCAGCCAGCCAACAGCTCCCCGACCGGCAGCTCGGCACAAAATC
ACCACTCGATACAGGCAGCCCATCAGTCCGGGACGGCGTCAGCGGGAGAGCCGTTGTAAGGCGGCAGACT
TTGCTCATGTTACCGATGCTATTCGGAAGAACGGCAACTAAGCTGCCGGGTTTGAAACACGGATGATCTC
GCGGAGGGTAGCATGTTGATTGTAACGATGACAGAGCGTTGCTGCCTGTGATCACCGCGGTTTCAAAATC
GGCTCCGTCGATACTATGTTATACGCCAACTTTGAAAACAACTTTGAAAAAGCTGTTTTCTGGTATTTAA
GGTTTTAGAATGCAAGGAACAGTGAATTGGAGTTCGTCTTGTTATAATTAGCTTCTTGGGGTATCTTTAA
ATACTGTAGAAAAGAGGAAGGAAATAATAAGTTCTGTTATGAGCCATATTCAACGGGAAACGTCTTGCTC
AAGGCCGCGATTAAATTCCAACATGGATGCTGATTTATATGGGTATAAATGGGCTCGCGATAATGTCGGG
CAATCAGGTGCGACAATCTACCGATTGTATGGGAAGCCCGATGCGCCAGAGTTGTTTCTGAAACATGGCA
AAGGTAGCGTTGCCAATGATGTTACAGATGAGATGGTCAGACTAAACTGGCTGACGGAATTTATGCCTCT
TCCGACCATCAAGCATTTTATCCGTACTCCTGATGATGCATGGTTACTCACCACTGCGATCCCAGGGAAA
ACAGCATTCCAGGTATTAGAAGAATATCCTGATTCAGGTGAAAATATTGTTGATGCGCTGGCAGTGTTCC
TGCGCCGGTTGCATTCGATTCCTGTTTGTAATTGTCCTTTTAACAGCGATCGCGTATTTCGACTCGCTCA
GGCGCAATCACGAATGAATAACGGTTTGGTTGATGCGAGTGATTTTGATGACGAGCGTAATGGCTGGCCT
GTTGAACAAGTCTGGAAAGAAATGCATAAACTTTTGCCATTCTCACCGGATTCAGTCGTCACTCATGGTG
ATTTCTCACTTGATAACCTTATTTTTGACGAGGGGAAATTAATAGGTTGTATTGATGTTGGACGAGTCGG
AATCGCAGACCGATACCAGGATCTTGCCATCCTATGGAACTGCCTCGGTGAGTTTTCTCCTTCATTACAG
AAACGGCTTTTTCAAAAATATGGTATTGATAATCCTGATATGAATAAATTGCAGTTTCATTTGATGCTCG
ATGAGTTTTTCTAATCACCTAGAATGCATGACCAAAATCCCTTAACGTGAGTTTTCGTTCCACTGAGCGT
CAGACCCCGTAGAAAAGATCAAAGGATCTTCTTGAGATCCTTTTTTTCTGCGCGTAATCTGCTGCTTGCA
AACAAAAAAACCACCGCTACCAGCGGTGGTTTGTTTGCCGGATCAAGAGCTACCAACTCTTTTTCCGAAG
GTAACTGGCTTCAGCAGAGCGCAGATACCAAATACTGTCCTTCTAGTGTAGCCGTAGTTAGGCCACCACT
TCAAGAACTCTGTAGCACCGCCTACATACCTCGCTCTGCTAATCCTGTTACCAGTGGCTGCTGCCAGTGG
CGATAAGTCGTGTCTTACCGGGTTGGACTCAAGACGATAGTTACCGGATAAGGCGCAGCGGTCGGGCTGA
ACGGGGGGTTCGTGCACACAGCCCAGCTTGGAGCGAACGACCTACACCGAACTGAGATACCTACAGCGTG
AGCTATGAGAAAGCGCCACGCTTCCCGAAGGGAGAAAGGCGGACAGGTATCCGGTAAGCGGCAGGGTCGG
AACAGGAGAGCGCACGAGGGAGCTTCCAGGGGGAAACGCCTGGTATCTTTATAGTCCTGTCGGGTTTCGC
CACCTCTGACTTGAGCGTCGATTTTTGTGATGCTCGTCAGGGGGGCGGAGCCTATGGAAAAACGCCAGCA
ACGCGGCCTTTTTACGGTTCCTGGCCTTTTGCTGGCCTTTTGCTCACATGTTCTTTCCTGCGTTATCCCC
TGATTCTGTGGATAACCGTATTACCGCCTTTGAGTGAGCTGATACCGCTCGCCGCAGCCGAACGACCGAG
CGCAGCGAGTCAGTGAGCGAGGAAGCGGAAGAGCGCCTGATGCGGTATTTTCTCCTTACGCATCTGTGCG
GTATTTCACACCGCATATGGTGCACTCTCAGTACAATCTGCTCTGATGCCGCATAGTTAAGCCAGTATAC
ACTCCGCTATCGCTACGTGACTGGGTCATGGCTGCGCCCCGACACCCGCCAACACCCGCTGACGCGCCCT
GACGGGCTTGTCTGCTCCCGGCATCCGCTTACAGACAAGCTGTGACCGTCACCGGGAGCTGCATGTGTCA
GAGGTTTTCACCGTCATCACCGAAACGCGCGAGGCAGGGTGCCTTGATGTGGGCGCCGGCGGTCGAGTGG
CGACGGCGCGGCTTGTCCGCGCCCTGGTAGATTGCCTGGCCGTAGGCCAGCCATTTTTGAGCGGCCAGCG
GCCGCGATAGGCCGACGCGAAGCGGCGGGGCGTAGGGAGCGCAGCGACCGAAGGGTAGGCGCTTTTTGCA
GCTCTTCGGCTGTGCGCTGGCCAGACAGTTATGCACAGGCCAGGCGGGTTTTAAGAGTTTTAATAAGTTT
TAAAGAGTTTTAGGCGGAAAAATCGCCTTTTTTCTCTTTTATATCAGTCACTTACATGTGTGACCGGTTC
CCAATGTACGGCTTTGGGTTCCCAATGTACGGGTTCCGGTTCCCAATGTACGGCTTTGGGTTCCCAATGT
ACGTGCTATCCACAGGAAAGAGTCCTTTTCGACCTTTTTCCCCTGCTAGGGCAATTTGCCCTAGCATCTG
CTCCGTACATTAGGAACCGGCGGATGCTTCGCCCTCGATCAGGTTGCGGTAGCGCATGACTAGGATCGGG
CCAGCCTGCCCCGCCTCCTCCTTCAAATCGTACTCCGGCAGGTCATTTGACCCGATCAGCTTGCGCACGG
TGAAACAGAACTTCTTGAACTCTCCGGCGCTGCCACTGCGTTCGTAGATCGTCTTGAACAACCATCTGGC
TTCTGCCTTGCCTGCGGCGCGGCGTGCCAGGCGGTAGAGAAAACGGCCGATGCCGGGATCGATCAAAAAG
TAATCGGGGTGAACCGTCAGCACGTCCGGGTTCTTGCCTTCTGTGATCTCGCGGTACATCCAATCAGCTA
GCTCGATCTCGATGTACTCCGGCCGCCCGGTTTCGCTCTTTACGATCTTGTAGCGGCTAATCAAGGCTTC
ACCCTCGGATACCGTCACCAGGCGGCCGTTCTTGGCCTTCTTCGTACGCTGCATGGCAACGTGCGTGGTG
TTTAACCGAATGCAGGTTTCTACCAGGTCGTCTTTCTGCTTTCCGCCATCGGCTCGCCGGCAGAACTTGA
GTACGTCCGCAACGTGTGGACGGAACACGCGGCCGGGCTTGTCTCCCTTCCCTTCCCGGTATCGGTTCAT
GGATTCGGTTAGATGGGAAACCGCCATCAGTACCAGGTCGTAATCCCACACACTGGCCATGCCGGCCGGC
CCTGCGGAAACCTCTACGTGCCCGTCTGGAAGCTCGTAGCGGATCACCTCGCCAGCTCGTCGGTCACGCT
TCGACAGACGGAAAACGGCCACGTCCATGATGCTGCGACTATCGCGGGTGCCCACGTCATAGAGCATCGG
AACGAAAAAATCTGGTTGCTCGTCGCCCTTGGGCGGCTTCCTAATCGACGGCGCACCGGCTGCCGGCGGT
TGCCGGGATTCTTTGCGGATTCGATCAGCGGCCGCTTGCCACGATTCACCGGGGCGTGCTTCTGCCTCGA
TGCGTTGCCGCTGGGCGGCCTGCGCGGCCTTCAACTTCTCCACCAGGTCATCACCCAGCGCCGCGCCGAT
TTGTACCGGGCCGGATGGTTTGCGACCGCTCACGCCGATTCCTCGGGCTTGGGGGTTCCAGTGCCATTGC
AGGGCCGGCAGGCAACCCAGCCGCTTACGCCTGGCCAACCGCCCGTTCCTCCACACATGGGGCATTCCAC
GGCGTCGGTGCCTGGTTGTTCTTGATTTTCCATGCCGCCTCCTTTAGCCGCTAAAATTCATCTACTCATT
TATTCATTTGCTCATTTACTCTGGTAGCTGCGCGATGTATTCAGATAGCAGCTCGGTAATGGTCTTGCCT
TGGCGTACCGCGTACATCTTCAGCTTGGTGTGATCCTCCGCCGGCAACTGAAAGTTGACCCGCTTCATGG
CTGGCGTGTCTGCCAGGCTGGCCAACGTTGCAGCCTTGCTGCTGCGTGCGCTCGGACGGCCGGCACTTAG
CGTGTTTGTGCTTTTGCTCATTTTCTCTTTACCTCATTAACTCAAATGAGTTTTGATTTAATTTCAGCGG
CCAGCGCCTGGACCTCGCGGGCAGCGTCGCCCTCGGGTTCTGATTCAAGAACGGTTGTGCCGGCGGCGGC
AGTGCCTGGGTAGCTCACGCGCTGCGTGATACGGGACTCAAGAATGGGCAGCTCGTACCCGGCCAGCGCC
TCGGCAACCTCACCGCCGATGCGCGTGCCTTTGATCGCCCGCGACACGACAAAGGCCGCTTGTAGCCTTC
CATCCGTGACCTCAATGCGCTGCTTAACCAGCTCCACCAGGTCGGCGGTGGCCCATATGTCGTAAGGGCT
TGGCTGCACCGGAATCAGCACGAAGTCGGCTGCCTTGATCGCGGACACAGCCAAGTCCGCCGCCTGGGGC
GCTCCGTCGATCACTACGAAGTCGCGCCGGCCGATGGCCTTCACGTCGCGGTCAATCGTCGGGCGGTCGA
TGCCGACAACGGTTAGCGGTTGATCTTCCCGCACGGCCGCCCAATCGCGGGCACTGCCCTGGGGATCGGA
ATCGACTAACAGAACATCGGCCCCGGCGAGTTGCAGGGCGCGGGCTAGATGGGTTGCGATGGTCGTCTTG
CCTGACCCGCCTTTCTGGTTAAGTACAGCGATAACCTTCATGCGTTCCCCTTGCGTATTTGTTTATTTAC
TCATCGCATCATATACGCAGCGACCGCATGACGCAAGCTGTTTTACTCAAATACACATCACCTTTTTAGA
CGGCGGCGCTCGGTTTCTTCAGCGGCCAAGCTGGCCGGCCAGGCCGCCAGCTTGGCATCAGACAAACCGG
CCAGGATTTCATGCAGCCGCACGGTTGAGAGGTGCGCGGGCGGCTCGAACACGTACCCGGCCGCGATCAT
CTCCGCCTCGATCTCTTCGGTAATGAAAAACGGTTCGTCCTGGCCGTCCTGGTGCGGTTTCATGCTTGTT
CCTCTTGGCGTTCATTCTCGGCGGCCGCCAGGGCGTCGGCCTCGGTCAATGCGTCCTCACGGAAGGCACC
GCGCCGCCTGGCCTCGGTGGGCGTCACTTCCTCGCTGCGCTCAAGTGCGCGGTACAGGGTCGAGCGATGC
ACGCCAAGCAGTGCAGCCGCCTCTTTCACGGTGCGGCCTTCCTGGTCGATCAGCTCGCGGGCGTGCGCGA
TCTGTGCCGGGGTGAGGGTAGGGCGGGGGCCAAACTTCACGCCTCGGGCCTTGGCGGCCTCGCGCCCGCT
CCGGGTGCGGTCGATGATTAGGGAACGCTCGAACTCGGCAATGCCGGCGAACACGGTCAACACCATGCGG
CCGGCCGGCGTGGTGGTGTCGGCCCACGGCTCTGCCAGGCTACGCAGGCCCGCGCCGGCCTCCTGGATGC
GCTCGGCAATGTCCAGTAGGTCGCGGGTGCTGCGGGCCAGGCGGTCTAGCCTGGTCACTGTCACAACGTC
GCCAGGGCGTAGGTGGTCAAGCATCCTGGCCAGCTCCGGGCGGTCGCGCCTGGTGCCGGTGATCTTCTCG
GAAAACAGCTTGGTGCAGCCGGCCGCGTGCAGTTCGGCCCGTTGGTTGGTCAAGTCCTGGTCGTCGGTGC
TGACGCGGGCATAGCCCAGCAGGCCAGCGGCGGCGCTCTTGTTCATGGCGTAATGTCTCCGGTTCTAGTC
GCAAGTATTCTACTTTATGCGACTAAAACACGCGACAAGAAAACGCCAGGAAAAGGGCAGGGCGGCAGCC
TGTCGCGTAACTTAGGACTTGTGCGACATGTCGTTTTCAGATGACGGCTGCACTGAACGTCAGAAGCCGA
CTGCACTATAGCAGCGGAGGGGTTGGATCAAAGTACTTTGATCCCGAGGGGAACCCTGTGGTTGGCATGC
ACATACAAATGGACGAACGGATAAACCTTTTCACGCCCTTTTAAATATCCGATTATTCTAATAAACGCTC
TTTTCTCTTAGGTTTACCCGCCAATATATCCTGTCAGAATTACCATGGCACCTGCTACAGTCAACCTCGA
CGAGTCAGTAATAAACGGCGTCAAAGTGGTTGCAGCCGGCACACACGAGTCGTGTTTATCAACTCAAAGC
ACAAATACTTTTCCTCAACCTAAAAATAAGGCAATTAGCCAAAAACAACTTTGCGTGTAAACAACGCTCA
ATACACGTGTCATTTTATTATTAGCTATTGCTTCACCGCCTTAGCTTTCTCGTGACCTAGTCGTCCTCGT
CTTTTCTTCTTCTTCTTCTATAAAACAATACCCAAAGAGCTCTTCTTCTTCACAATTCAGATTTCAATTT
CTCAAAATCTTAAAAACTTTCTCTCAATTCTCTCTACCGTGATCAAGGTAAATTTCTGTGTTCCTTATTC
TCTCAAAATCTTCGATTTTGTTTTCGTTCGATCCCAATTTCGTATATGTTCTTTGGTTTAGATTCTGTTA
ATCTTAGATCGAAGACGATTTTCTGGGTTTGATCGTTAGATATCATCTTAATTCTCGATTAGGGTTTCAT
AGATATCATCCGATTTGTTCAAATAATTTGAGTTTTGTCGAATAATTACTCTTCGATTTGTGATTTCTAT
CTAGATCTGGTGTTAGTTTCTAGTTTGTGCGATCGAATTTGTAGATTAATCTGAGTTTTTCTGATTAACA
AACAGTATTCAGTCGACTGGTACCAACAGGCTCAACAATGGAAGGCAAAGAAGAAGATGTACGAGTGGGA
GCTAACAAGTTCCCGGAGAGGCAACCCATCGGTACATCGGCTCAGTCCACCGACAAGGACTACAAAGAGC
CACCTCCTGCGCCACTGTTCGAGCCCGGCGAGCTCAGCTCATGGTCTTTCTACAGAGCCGGAATAGCTGA
GTTTATCGCTACTTTCTTGTTTCTCTACATCACTGTTTTGACTGTAATGGGAGTTAAGAGAGCACCAAAC
ATGTGTGCTTCTGTTGGAATCCAAGGTATCGCGTGGGCTTTTGGTGGCATGATCTTTGCTCTTGTCTACT
GTACTGCTGGAATTTCAGGTGGACACATCAACCCTGCTGTAACATTCGGTCTGTTCTTGGCTCGGAAGTT
ATCTCTGACCAGAGCAGTGTTCTACATGATTATGCAATGCCTTGGAGCCATCTGTGGTGCCGGAGTCGTC
AAAGGTTTCCAGCCAACGCCGTACCAGACTCTCGGTGGTGGTGCTAACACCGTTGCTCATGGCTACACCA
AAGGTTCTGGCCTTGGTGCTGAAATCATCGGAACATTCGTTCTCGTCTACACTGTCTTCTCCGCCACCGA
CGCCAAGAGAAGCGCCCGTGACTCACACGTCCCGATTTTGGCGCCGCTCCCAATCGGATTTGCAGTGTTC
TTGGTACACTTGGCAACAATACCGATCACCGGGACCGGAATCAACCCAGCTAGAAGTCTTGGAGCCGCAA
TTATCTACAACAAGGACCACTCTTGGGATGACCATTGGATTTTCTGGGTTGGACCATTCATTGGAGCAGC
TCTAGCAGCACTATATCACCAGATTGTCATCAGAGCGATTCCTTTCAAGAGCAAGAGTTCAGGTGCTAGC
GGTGGCAGCGGTGGCACTAGTGGTGGAGGCGGATCCATGGTGAGCAAGGGCGAGGAGCTGTTCACCGGGG
TGGTGCCCATCCTGGTCGAGCTGGACGGCGACGTAAACGGCCACAAGTTCAGCGTGTCCGGCGAGGGCGA
GGGCGATGCCACCTACGGCAAGCTGACCCTGAAGCTGATCTGCACCACCGGCAAGCTGCCCGTGCCCTGG
CCCACCCTCGTGACCACCCTGGGCTACGGCCTGCAGTGCTTCGCCCGCTACCCCGACCACATGAAGCAGC
ACGACTTCTTCAAGTCCGCCATGCCCGAAGGCTACGTCCAGGAGCGCACCATCTTCTTCAAGGACGACGG
CAACTACAAGACCCGCGCCGAGGTGAAGTTCGAGGGCGACACCCTGGTGAACCGCATCGAGCTGAAGGGC
ATCGACTTCAAGGAGGACGGCAACATCCTGGGGCACAAGCTGGAGTACAACTACAACAGCCACAACGTCT
ATATCACCGCCGACAAGCAGAAGAACGGCATCAAGGCCAACTTCAAGATCCGCCACAACATCGAGGACGG
CGGCGTGCAGCTCGCCGACCACTACCAGCAGAACACCCCCATCGGCGACGGCCCCGTGCTGCTGCCCGAC
AACCACTACCTGAGCTACCAGTCCAAGCTGAGCAAAGACCCCAACGAGAAGCGCGATCACATGGTCCTGC
TGGAGTTCGTGACCGCCGCCGGGATCACTCTCGGCATGGACGAGCTGTACAAGTAGCTGCGAGCTCATAT
GAAGATGAAGATGAAATATTTGGTGTGTCAAATAAATAGCTTGTGTGCTTAAGTTTGTGTTTTTTTCTTG
GCTTGTTGTGTTATGAATTTGTGGCTTTTTCTAATATTAAATGAATGTAAGATCTCATTATAATGAATAA
ACAAATGTTTCTATAATCCATTGTGAATGTTTTGTTGGATCTCTTCTGCAGCATATAACTACTGTATGTG
CTATGGTATGGACTATGGAATATGATTAAAGATAAGGAATTCACTAAGTGACACATGACCATAGGAGAAC
GTATATCGGCAGGTGCTCGAGCAATTCGTTA
Features (pLannotate 1.2.2; 13 found; start..end, strand, type, name):
      2..26      -  misc_feature   LB T-DNA repeat: left border repeat from nopaline C58 T-DNA
    459..1274    +  CDS            KanR: aminoglycoside phosphotransferase; aph(3')-Ia; confers resistance to kanamycin in bacteria or G418 (Geneticin®) in eukaryotes
   1362..1950    +  rep_origin     ori: high-copy-number ColE1/pMB1/pBR322/pUC origin of replication
   2136..2276    -  misc_feature   bom: basis of mobility region from pBR322
   2378..2417    -  CDS            rop (fragment): Rop protein, which maintains plasmids at low copy number; rop
   2620..2814    -  rep_origin     pVS1 oriV: origin of replication for the Pseudomonas plasmid pVS1 (Heeb et al., 2000)
   2880..3953    -  CDS            pVS1 RepA: replication protein from the Pseudomonas plasmid pVS1 (Heeb et al., 2000)
   4382..5011    -  CDS            pVS1 StaA: stability protein from the Pseudomonas plasmid pVS1 (Heeb et al., 2000)
   5571..5972    -  CDS            Y4CG_SINFN (fragment): Protein inferred from homology: Swiss-Prot protein existence level 3. From Sinorhizobium fredii (strain NBRC 101917 / NGR234).
   6312..6336    -  misc_feature   RB T-DNA repeat: right border repeat from nopaline C58 T-DNA
   7038..7898    +  CDS            PIP1.4: PIP14_ARATH - Also known as TMPC. Experimental evidence at protein level: Swiss-Prot protein existence level 1. Aquaporins facilitate the transport of water and small neutral solutes across cell membranes. From Arabidopsis thaliana (Mouse-ear cress).
   7947..8663    +  CDS            mVenus: mVenus is a basic (constitutively fluorescent) yellow fluorescent protein published in 2006, derived from Aequorea victoria. It is reported to be a rapidly-maturing monomer with moderate acid sensitivity.
   8678..8926    +  terminator     HSP terminator: efficient transcription terminator from the Arabidopsis thaliana heat shock protein 18.2 gene (Nagaya et al., 2010)
