[The description below was written by a language model from this plasmid's Addgene catalogue record and pLannotate feature annotations shown in this document.]
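Description:
pMP065 is a plant binary vector built on a pCAMBIA backbone and belonging to the GreenGate 2.0 toolkit. It is catalogued as an empty backbone with no user-supplied insert, yet it already carries a ready-made plasma membrane marker transcriptional unit. In bacteria it is selected with kanamycin through an aph(3')-Ia KanR gene. A high-copy ColE1/pUC-type origin supports propagation in E. coli, with a pBR322 bom site and a residual rop fragment nearby. The pVS1 oriV, RepA replication protein and StaA stability protein are the standard module for replication and stable maintenance in Agrobacterium. Nopaline-type left and right border repeats define the T-DNA that would be transferred into plant cells.

The annotated T-DNA payload consists of the Arabidopsis thaliana aquaporin PIP1;4 coding sequence, followed on the same strand by mVenus, a monomeric yellow fluorescent protein. Transcription is terminated by the Arabidopsis HSP18.2 terminator. According to the catalogue description, the unit is driven by the UBQ10 promoter. That promoter was not annotated in the feature table, although there is an unannotated stretch of about 700 nt between the right border and the PIP1;4 coding sequence. Because PIP1;4 is an integral membrane protein, its fusion to mVenus serves to outline the plasma membrane with yellow fluorescence.

The stated purpose is "braiding", the toolkit's approach to stacking transcriptional units, so this plasmid apparently acts as a premade starting unit to be combined with others. The record does not state the cloning sites involved in that process, and no plant selection marker is annotated within the T-DNA.
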