Addgene plasmid #207929: pMP065
Purpose: (Empty Backbone) Premade plasma membrane marker, pUBQ10:PiP1;4:mVenus:tHSP18.2M, for braiding
Depositing lab: Alexis Maizel. Depositing organization: Universitaet Heidelberg. Publication: GreenGate 2.0: Backwards compatible addons for assembly of complex transcriptional units and their stacking with GreenGate. Piepers M, Erbstein K, Reyes-Hernandez J, Song C, Tessi T, Petrasiunaite V, Faerber N, Distel K, Maizel A. PLoS One. 2023 Sep 8;18(9):e0290097. doi: 10.1371/journal.pone.0290097. eCollection 2023. PubMed 37682951.
Backbone
  Vector backbone: pCAMBIA
  Vector type: Plant Expression
Growth in bacteria
  Bacterial resistance: Kanamycin, 50 μg/mL
  Growth temperature: 37°C
  Growth strain: DH5alpha
  Copy number: High Copy
Gene/Insert
  Gene/Insert name: None
Terms and licenses: Academic/Nonprofit Terms; Industry Terms: Not Available to Industry
How to cite: pMP065 was a gift from Alexis Maizel (Addgene plasmid # 207929 ; http://n2t.net/addgene:207929 ; RRID:Addgene_207929)
